Addgene plasmid #227326: qTAG-N-Solo-mStayGold-ACTB
Depositing lab: Laurence Pelletier. Publication: qTAG: an adaptable plasmid scaffold for CRISPR-based endogenous tagging. Philip R, Sharma A, Matellan L, Erpf AC, Hsu WH, Tkach JM, Wyatt HDM, Pelletier L. EMBO J. 2024 Dec 12. doi: 10.1038/s44318-024-00337-5. PubMed 39668248.
Backbone
  Vector backbone: pUC19
  Backbone manufacturer: Invitrogen
  Backbone size w/o insert (bp): 2686
  Vector type: Mammalian Expression, CRISPR ; Donor Template
Growth in bacteria
  Bacterial resistance: Ampicillin, 100 μg/mL
  Growth temperature: 37°C
  Growth strain: DH5alpha
  Copy number: High Copy
Gene/Insert
  Gene/Insert name: ACTB Homology Arms flanking a mStayGold Tag (alt name: ACTB)
  Species: H. sapiens (human)
  Insert size (bp): 2553
  Entrez Gene: ACTB (a.k.a. BKRNS, BNS, BRWS1, CSMH, DDS1, PS1TP5BP1, THC8)
  Promoter: Promoterless
  Cloning method: Unknown
  Sequencing primers: 5′ CTGCAAGGCGATTAAGTTGGGTAAC; 3′ GGCTCGTATGTTGTGTGGAATTGT
Terms and licenses: Academic/Nonprofit Terms; Industry Terms: Not Available to Industry
Depositor comments: To be co-transfected with sgRNA plasmid px330-PITCh-ACTB (Addgene #207748): https://www.addgene.org/207748/
How to cite: qTAG-N-Solo-mStayGold-ACTB was a gift from Laurence Pelletier (Addgene plasmid # 227326 ; http://n2t.net/addgene:227326 ; RRID:Addgene_227326)
