[The description below was written by a language model from this plasmid's Addgene catalogue record and pLannotate feature annotations shown in this document.]
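Description:
qTAG-N-Solo-mStayGold-ACTB is a CRISPR donor (repair template) plasmid built on the pUC19 backbone and intended for endogenous tagging of the human ACTB (β-actin) gene in mammalian cells. It is propagated in E. coli as a high-copy plasmid through the ColE1/pUC-type origin and selected with ampicillin via the β-lactamase gene and its own promoter. The remaining annotated backbone elements (lacZα fragment, lac promoter, lac operator, CAP binding site, and short lacI, rop and bom fragments) are pUC19 remnants surrounding the cloning site and play no part in the tagging function.

The roughly 2.5 kb insert consists of ACTB homology arms flanking the coding sequence for the green fluorescent protein mStayGold. The cassette is promoterless, so the tag is expressed only after integration into the genome, where it comes under the control of the native ACTB regulatory sequences. The "N" in the name indicates amino-terminal tagging, and "Solo" suggests a tag-only cassette, although the record does not explicitly describe whether a selection marker is present and none is annotated. The automated feature table does not label mStayGold itself. It does pick up two short actin-coding matches, assigned to bovine and plant actin entries because actin is so highly conserved. These most likely correspond to human ACTB exon sequence within the downstream homology arm.

According to the depositor, the plasmid is co-transfected with a companion px330-PITCh-ACTB plasmid that supplies the sgRNA. This directs cleavage at the ACTB locus so that the donor is incorporated by repair, producing a fluorescent actin fusion expressed at endogenous levels, for instance for live imaging.
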