Features (pLannotate 1.2.2; 12 found; start..end, strand, type, name):
    137..236     +  misc_feature   bom (fragment): basis of mobility region from pBR322
    242..399     -  CDS            lacZα (fragment): LacZα fragment of β-galactosidase; lacZ fragment
   2154..2327    +  CDS            ACTB (fragment): ACTB_BOVIN - Experimental evidence at protein level: Swiss-Prot protein existence level 1. Actin is a highly conserved protein that polymerizes to produce filaments that form cross-linked networks in the cytoplasm of cells. Actin exists in both monomeric (G-actin) and polymeric (F-actin) forms, both forms playing key functions, such as cell motility and contraction. In addition to their role in the cytoplasmic cytoskeleton, G- and F-actin also localize in the nucleus, and regulate gene transcription and motility and repair of damaged DNA. From Bos taurus (Bovine).
   2489..2623    +  CDS            ACT1_PSEMZ: Experimental evidence at protein level: Swiss-Prot protein existence level 1. Actins are highly conserved proteins that are involved in various types of cell motility and are ubiquitously expressed in all eukaryotic cells. Essential component of cell cytoskeleton; plays an important role in cytoplasmic streaming, cell shape determination, cell division, organelle movement and extension growth (By similarity). From Pseudotsuga menziesii (Douglas-fir) (Abies menziesii).
   2997..3013    -  protein_bind   lac operator: The lac repressor binds to the lac operator to inhibit transcription in E. coli. This inhibition can be relieved by adding lactose or isopropyl-β-D-thiogalactopyranoside (IPTG). lac repressor encoded by lacI
   3021..3051    -  promoter       lac promoter: promoter for the E. coli lac operon
   3066..3087    -  protein_bind   CAP binding site: CAP binding activates transcription in the presence of cAMP. E. coli catabolite activator protein
   3100..3192    -  CDS            lacI (fragment): lac repressor; lacI; The lac repressor binds to the lac operator to inhibit transcription in E. coli. This inhibition can be relieved by adding lactose or isopropyl-β-D-thiogalactopyranoside (IPTG).
   3375..3963    -  rep_origin     ori: high-copy-number ColE1/pMB1/pBR322/pUC origin of replication
   4134..4994    -  CDS            AmpR: β-lactamase; bla; confers resistance to ampicillin, carbenicillin, and related antibiotics
   4995..5099    -  promoter       AmpR promoter: bla
   5194..35      +  CDS            rop (fragment) (across the origin): Rop protein, which maintains plasmids at low copy number; rop
>Addgene plasmid #227326 | qTAG-N-Solo-mStayGold-ACTB | addgene full sequence | sequence record 452114 | Addgene NGS Result
TCGCGCGTTTCGGTGATGACGGTGAAAACCTCTGACACATGCAGCTCCCGGAGACGGTCACAGCTTGTCT
GTAAGCGGATGCCGGGAGCAGACAAGCCCGTCAGGGCGCGTCAGCGGGTGTTGGCGGGTGTCGGGGCTGG
CTTAACTATGCGGCATCAGAGCAGATTGTACTGAGAGTGCACCATATGCGGTGTGAAATACCGCACAGAT
GCGTAAGGAGAAAATACCGCATCAGGCGCCATTCGCCATTCAGGCTGCGCAACTGTTGGGAAGGGCGATC
GGTGCGGGCCTCTTCGCTATTACGCCAGCTGGCGAAAGGGGGATGTGCTGCAAGGCGATTAAGTTGGGTA
ACGCCAGGGTTTTCCCAGTCACGACGTTGTAAAACGACGGCCAGTGAATTCCCTATAAAACCCAGCGGCG
CGACGCGCCACCACCGCCGAGACCGCGTCCGCCCCGCGAGCACAGAGCCTCGCCTTTGCCGATCCGCCGC
CCGTCCACACCCGCCGCCAGGTAAGCCCGGCCAGCCGACCGGGGCAGGCGGCTCACGGCCCGGCCGCAGG
CGGCCGCGGCCCCTTCGCCCGTGCAGAGCCGCCGTCTGGGCCGCAGCGGGGGGCGCATGGGGGGGGAACC
GGACCGCCGTGGGGGGCGCGGGAGAAGCCCCTGGGCCTCCGGAGATGGGGGACACCCCACGCCAGTTCGG
AGGCGCGAGGCCGCGCTCGGGAGGCGCGCTCCGGGGGTGCCGCTCTCGGGGCGGGGGCAACCGGCGGGGT
CTTTGTCTGAGCCGGGCTCTTGCCAATGGGGATCGCAGGGTGGGCGCGGCGGAGCCCCCGCCAGGCCCGG
TGGGGGCTGGGGCGCCATTGCGCGTGCGCGCTGGTCCTTTGGGCGCTAACTGCGTGCGCGCTGGGAATTG
GCGCTAATTGCGCGTGCGCGCTGGGACTCAAGGCGCTAACTGCGCGTGCGTTCTGGGGCCCGGGGTGCCG
CGGCCTGGGCTGGGGCGAAGGCGGGCTCGGCCGGAAGGGGTGGGGTCGCCGCGGCTCCCGGGCGCTTGCG
CGCACTTCCTGCCCGAGCCGCTGGCCGCCCGAGGGTGTGGCCGCTGCGTGCGCGCGCGCCGACCCGGCGC
TGTTTGAACCGGGCGGAGGCGGGGCTGGCGCCCGGTTGGGAGGGGGTTGGGGCCTGGCTTCCTGCCGCGC
GCCGCGGGGACGCCTCCGACCAGTGTTTGCCTTTTATGGTAATAACGCGGCCGGCCCGGCTTCCTTTGTC
CCCAATCTGGGCGCGCGCCGGCGCCCCCTGGCGGCCTAAGGACTCGGCGCGCCGGAAGTGGCCAGGGCGG
GGGCGACCTCGGCTCACAGCGCGCCCGGCTATTCTCGCAACTGACAATGGGCAAGAGCAAGACCGGTAGC
GGCGGAAGCATGGTGTCTACAGGCGAGGAACTGTTTACCGGCGTGGTGCCCTTCAAGTTCCAGCTGAAGG
GCACCATCAACGGCAAGAGCTTCACCGTGGAAGGCGAGGGCGAGGGCAATAGCCACGAGGGCAGCCACAA
AGGCAAGTATGTGTGCACCAGCGGCAAACTGCCAATGTCTTGGGCCGCCCTGGGAACTAGCTTCGGCTAT
GGCATGAAATACTATACCAAGTACCCCAGCGGCCTGAAAAACTGGTTCCACGAGGTGATGCCTGAGGGCT
TCACCTACGACAGACACATCCAGTACAAGGGCGACGGCAGCATCCACGCCAAGCACCAGCACTTCATGAA
GAACGGCACCTACCACAACATCGTGGAGTTCACCGGCCAGGACTTCAAGGAGAACAGCCCCGTGCTGACC
GGCGACATGGACGTGAGCCTGCCCAACGAGGTGCAGCACATCCCCATTGATGACGGCGTGGAGTGCACAG
TGACCCTGCAGTACCCTCTGCTGAGCGACGAAAGCAAGTGCGTGGAAGCCTATCAGAACACCATCATCAA
GCCCCTGCACAATCAGCCAGCCCCCGATGTGCCATTTCACTGGATCAGAAAGCAGTACACCCAGAGCAAG
GACGACACCGAGGAGAGAGACCACATCATCCAGAGCGAGACCCTGGAGGCCCACCTGCCTTGGCATGAGC
CTAGCGCAAGCGCAGTGGGAGGTTCCGGAGGAAGCGGAGGATCTGGCGGTACCGATGATGATATCGCAGC
GCTCGTCGTCGACAACGGCTCCGGCATGTGCAAGGCCGGCTTCGCGGGCGACGATGCCCCCCGGGCCGTC
TTCCCCTCCATCGTGGGGCGCCCCAGGCACCAGGTAGGGGAGCTGGCTGGGTGGGGCAGCCCCGGGAGCG
GGCGGGAGGCAAGGGCGCTTTCTCTGCACAGGAGCCTCCCGGTTTCCGGGGTGGGGGCTGCGCCCGTGCT
CAGGGCTTCTTGTCCTTTCCTTCCCAGGGCGTGATGGTGGGCATGGGTCAGAAGGATTCCTATGTGGGCG
ACGAGGCCCAGAGCAAGAGAGGCATCCTCACCCTGAAGTACCCCATCGAGCACGGCATCGTCACCAACTG
GGACGACATGGAGAAAATCTGGCACCACACCTTCTACAATGAGCTGCGTGTGGCTCCCGAGGAGCACCCC
GTGCTGCTGACCGAGGCCCCCCTGAACCCCAAGGCCAACCGCGAGAAGATGACCCAGGTGAGTGGCCCGC
TACCTCTTCTGGTGGCCGCCTCCCTCCTTCCTGGCCTCCCGGAGCTGCGCCCTTTCTCACTGGTTCTCTC
TTCTGCCGTTTTCCGTAGGACTCTCTTCTCTGACCTGAGTCTCCTTTGGAACTCTGCAGGTTCTATTTGC
TTTTTCCCAGATGAGCTCTTTTTCTGGTGTTTGTCTCTCTGACTAGGTGTCTAAGACAGTGTTGTGGGTG
TAGGTACTAACACTGGCTCGTGTGACAAGGCCATGAGGCTGGTGTAAAGCGGCCTTGGAGTGTGTATTAA
GTAGGCGCACAGTAAAGCTTGGCGTAATCATGGTCATAGCTGTTTCCTGTGTGAAATTGTTATCCGCTCA
CAATTCCACACAACATACGAGCCGGAAGCATAAAGTGTAAAGCCTGGGGTGCCTAATGAGTGAGCTAACT
CACATTAATTGCGTTGCGCTCACTGCCCGCTTTCCAGTCGGGAAACCTGTCGTGCCAGCTGCATTAATGA
ATCGGCCAACGCGCGGGGAGAGGCGGTTTGCGTATTGGGCGCTCTTCCGCTTCCTCGCTCACTGACTCGC
TGCGCTCGGTCGTTCGGCTGCGGCGAGCGGTATCAGCTCACTCAAAGGCGGTAATACGGTTATCCACAGA
ATCAGGGGATAACGCAGGAAAGAACATGTGAGCAAAAGGCCAGCAAAAGGCCAGGAACCGTAAAAAGGCC
GCGTTGCTGGCGTTTTTCCATAGGCTCCGCCCCCCTGACGAGCATCACAAAAATCGACGCTCAAGTCAGA
GGTGGCGAAACCCGACAGGACTATAAAGATACCAGGCGTTTCCCCCTGGAAGCTCCCTCGTGCGCTCTCC
TGTTCCGACCCTGCCGCTTACCGGATACCTGTCCGCCTTTCTCCCTTCGGGAAGCGTGGCGCTTTCTCAT
AGCTCACGCTGTAGGTATCTCAGTTCGGTGTAGGTCGTTCGCTCCAAGCTGGGCTGTGTGCACGAACCCC
CCGTTCAGCCCGACCGCTGCGCCTTATCCGGTAACTATCGTCTTGAGTCCAACCCGGTAAGACACGACTT
ATCGCCACTGGCAGCAGCCACTGGTAACAGGATTAGCAGAGCGAGGTATGTAGGCGGTGCTACAGAGTTC
TTGAAGTGGTGGCCTAACTACGGCTACACTAGAAGAACAGTATTTGGTATCTGCGCTCTGCTGAAGCCAG
TTACCTTCGGAAAAAGAGTTGGTAGCTCTTGATCCGGCAAACAAACCACCGCTGGTAGCGGTGGTTTTTT
TGTTTGCAAGCAGCAGATTACGCGCAGAAAAAAAGGATCTCAAGAAGATCCTTTGATCTTTTCTACGGGG
TCTGACGCTCAGTGGAACGAAAACTCACGTTAAGGGATTTTGGTCATGAGATTATCAAAAAGGATCTTCA
CCTAGATCCTTTTAAATTAAAAATGAAGTTTTAAATCAATCTAAAGTATATATGAGTAAACTTGGTCTGA
CAGTTACCAATGCTTAATCAGTGAGGCACCTATCTCAGCGATCTGTCTATTTCGTTCATCCATAGTTGCC
TGACTCCCCGTCGTGTAGATAACTACGATACGGGAGGGCTTACCATCTGGCCCCAGTGCTGCAATGATAC
CGCGAGACCCACGCTCACCGGCTCCAGATTTATCAGCAATAAACCAGCCAGCCGGAAGGGCCGAGCGCAG
AAGTGGTCCTGCAACTTTATCCGCCTCCATCCAGTCTATTAATTGTTGCCGGGAAGCTAGAGTAAGTAGT
TCGCCAGTTAATAGTTTGCGCAACGTTGTTGCCATTGCTACAGGCATCGTGGTGTCACGCTCGTCGTTTG
GTATGGCTTCATTCAGCTCCGGTTCCCAACGATCAAGGCGAGTTACATGATCCCCCATGTTGTGCAAAAA
AGCGGTTAGCTCCTTCGGTCCTCCGATCGTTGTCAGAAGTAAGTTGGCCGCAGTGTTATCACTCATGGTT
ATGGCAGCACTGCATAATTCTCTTACTGTCATGCCATCCGTAAGATGCTTTTCTGTGACTGGTGAGTACT
CAACCAAGTCATTCTGAGAATAGTGTATGCGGCGACCGAGTTGCTCTTGCCCGGCGTCAATACGGGATAA
TACCGCGCCACATAGCAGAACTTTAAAAGTGCTCATCATTGGAAAACGTTCTTCGGGGCGAAAACTCTCA
AGGATCTTACCGCTGTTGAGATCCAGTTCGATGTAACCCACTCGTGCACCCAACTGATCTTCAGCATCTT
TTACTTTCACCAGCGTTTCTGGGTGAGCAAAAACAGGAAGGCAAAATGCCGCAAAAAAGGGAATAAGGGC
GACACGGAAATGTTGAATACTCATACTCTTCCTTTTTCAATATTATTGAAGCATTTATCAGGGTTATTGT
CTCATGAGCGGATACATATTTGAATGTATTTAGAAAAATAAACAAATAGGGGTTCCGCGCACATTTCCCC
GAAAAGTGCCACCTGACGTCTAAGAAACCATTATTATCATGACATTAACCTATAAAAATAGGCGTATCAC
GAGGCCCTTTCGTC
